Addgene plasmid #232517: pBEL2874
Purpose: Expression plasmid of Cys-light LetA(L94C) with LetB
Depositing lab: Gira Bhabha & Damian Ekiert. Depositing organization: Johns Hopkins University and School of Medicine. Publication: LetA defines a structurally distinct transporter family. Santarossa CC, Li Y, Yousef S, Hasdemir HS, Rodriguez CC, Haase MAB, Baek M, Coudray N, Pavek JG, Focke KN, Silverberg AL, Bautista C, Yeh JT, Marty MT, Baker D, Tajkhorshid E, Ekiert DC, Bhabha G. Nature. 2026 Jan 21. doi: 10.1038/s41586-025-09990-0. PubMed 41565823.
Backbone
  Vector backbone: pBAD
  Vector type: Bacterial Expression
Growth in bacteria
  Bacterial resistance: Ampicillin, 100 μg/mL
  Growth temperature: 37°C
  Growth strain: DH5alpha
  Copy number: High Copy
Gene/Insert
  Gene/Insert name: YebST (alt name: LetAB)
  Species: E. coli
  Mutation: [6xHis2xQH-TEV-LetA1(1-223,L94C,C124S)]-[LetA2(224-427,C266S,C343S)]
  Entrez Gene: letA (a.k.a. b1833, ECK1832, yebS); letB (a.k.a. b1834, ECK1833, yebT)
  Promoter: araBAD
  Tag / fusion protein: 6xHis2xQH-TEV (N terminal on insert)
  Cloning method: Gibson Cloning
Terms and licenses: Academic/Nonprofit Terms; Industry Terms: Not Available to Industry
Depositor comments: Please visit https://doi.org/10.1101/2025.03.21.644421 for bioRxiv preprint.
How to cite: pBEL2874 was a gift from Gira Bhabha & Damian Ekiert (Addgene plasmid # 232517 ; http://n2t.net/addgene:232517 ; RRID:Addgene_232517)
