[The description below was written by a language model from this plasmid's Addgene catalogue record and pLannotate feature annotations shown in this document.]
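Description:
pBEL2874 is an 8.5 kb bacterial expression plasmid built on a pBAD backbone for arabinose-inducible co-expression of the E. coli LetA and LetB proteins (also known as YebS and YebT). It is maintained in E. coli through a high-copy ColE1/pMB1-type origin and selected with ampicillin via the β-lactamase gene under its own promoter. The backbone also carries an M13 phage origin for single-stranded DNA production, and short remnants of pBR322 elements (bom, rop, the tetracycline resistance gene and its promoter) that are annotated only as fragments and are presumably non-functional.

Expression is driven by the araBAD promoter, with the divergently transcribed araC regulator gene supplying arabinose-dependent control, and transcription ends at the rrnB T1 and T2 terminators downstream of the insert. The payload follows the native letAB operon layout, but LetA is encoded as two separate pieces, seen in the feature table as two adjacent yebS fragments. The first piece covers residues 1–223 and carries an N-terminal 6xHis-2xQH tag followed by a TEV protease site, and the second covers residues 224–427. The letB (yebT) coding sequence follows and slightly overlaps the end of the second LetA fragment.

LetA is a "Cys-light" variant in which cysteines are replaced by serine (C124S, C266S, C343S), with a single cysteine introduced at L94C. The record gives the purpose only as expression of this mutant with LetB. A single engineered cysteine in such a background is generally suited to site-specific crosslinking or labelling, and the tag allows affinity purification with protease removal, in the context of studies of this membrane-integrity transport system.
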