Features (pLannotate 1.2.2; 16 found; start..end, strand, type, name):
     10..294     +  promoter       araBAD promoter: araBAD; promoter of the L-arabinose operon of E. coli; the araC regulatory gene is transcribed in the opposite direction (Guzman et al., 1995)
    382..1059    +  CDS            yebS (fragment): YEBS_ECOLI - Experimental evidence at protein level: Swiss-Prot protein existence level 1. Component of a transport pathway that contributes to membrane integrity. From Escherichia coli (strain K12).
   1070..1681    +  CDS            yebS (fragment): YEBS_ECOLI - Experimental evidence at protein level: Swiss-Prot protein existence level 1. Component of a transport pathway that contributes to membrane integrity. From Escherichia coli (strain K12).
   1653..4283    +  CDS            yebT: YEBT_ECOLI - Experimental evidence at protein level: Swiss-Prot protein existence level 1. Component of a transport pathway that contributes to membrane integrity (PubMed:27795327). May directly span the intermembrane space, facilitating the transport of substrates across the periplasm (Probable). From Escherichia coli (strain K12).
   4449..4564    +  ncRNA          5S rRNA: Accession: RF00001 - 5S ribosomal RNA
   4568..4654    +  terminator     rrnB T1 terminator: Escherichia coli rrnB; transcription terminator T1 from the E. coli rrnB gene
   4746..4773    +  terminator     rrnB T2 terminator: transcription terminator T2 from the E. coli rrnB gene
   4792..4883    +  promoter       AmpR promoter: bla
   4884..5744    +  CDS            AmpR: β-lactamase; bla; confers resistance to ampicillin, carbenicillin, and related antibiotics
   5786..6166    +  rep_origin     M13 ori (sequence partly withheld): M13 bacteriophage origin of replication; arrow indicates direction of (+) strand synthesis
   6352..6939    +  rep_origin     ori: high-copy-number ColE1/pMB1/pBR322/pUC origin of replication
   7125..7176    -  misc_feature   bom (fragment): basis of mobility region from pBR322
   7292..7331    -  CDS            rop (fragment): Rop protein, which maintains plasmids at low copy number; rop
   7332..7517    -  CDS            TcR (fragment): tetracycline efflux protein; tet; confers resistance to tetracycline
   7527..7545    +  promoter       tet promoter (fragment): E. coli promoter for tetracycline efflux protein gene
   7635..8513    -  CDS            araC: L-arabinose regulatory protein; araC
>Addgene plasmid #232517 | pBEL2874 | addgene full sequence | sequence record 464738 | Addgene NGS Result
CATTCAGAGAAGAAACCAATTGTCCATATTGCATCAGACATTGCCGTCACTGCGTCTTTTACTGGCTCTT
CTCGCTAACCAAACCGGTAACCCCGCTTATTAAAAGCATTCTGTAACAAAGCGGGACCAAAGCCATGACA
AAAACGCGTAACAAAAGTGTCTATAATCACGGCAGAAAAGTCCACATTGATTATTTGCACGGCGTCACAC
TTTGCTATGCCATAGCATTTTTATCCATAAGATTAGCGGATCCTACCTGACGCTTTTTATCGCAACTCTC
TACTGTTTCTCCATACCCGTTTTTTTGGGCTAGCCGAAGGGTGAATTATGCATCACCACCATCACCATCA
GCATCAACACGAAAATCTGTATTTTCAGGGGATGGCTCTTAACACACCACAAATTACGCCGACAAAAAAG
ATAACAGTGAGGGCAATCGGCGAGGAACTGCCGCGTGGTGATTACCAACGTTGCCCGCAATGTGACATGC
TGTTTAGCCTGCCCGAGATAAATTCTCATCAAAGTGCCTATTGTCCGCGCTGTCAGGCAAAAATTCGTGA
CGGGCGCGACTGGTCGCTAACGCGCCTGGCGGCAATGGCCTTCACCATGCTGTTGCTTATGCCGTTTGCC
TGGGGCGAACCGCTGTTGCATATCTGGCTGTGTGGCATTCGTATTGACGCCAACGTTATGCAAGGCATCT
GGCAAATGACCAAACAGGGCGATGCGATAACGGGGTCGATGGTCTTTTTCTCTGTTATTGGTGCCCCGCT
CATTCTGGTGACCTCCATAGCTTATTTATGGTTTGGTAACCGACTGGGAATGAATTTACGTCCGGTACTG
CTGATGCTTGAGCGACTTAAAGAGTGGGTAATGCTCGATATCTACCTGGTCGGCATTGGCGTTGCTTCTA
TAAAGGTACAGGATTATGCCCATATCCAGGCTGGTGTCGGCTTGTTCTCTTTTGTGGCGTTGGTGATTTT
AACGACGGTGACGTTGTCACATCTTAATGTCGAAGAACTGTGGGAGCGATTTTATCCGCAGCGCCCCGCT
TGACGAAGGGTGAATTATGACGCGTAGGGACGAGAAACTTCGTGTCTGCCTTGGGTGCCATTTTACCGGC
TATCCAGATCAGCGTGGTCGCTGCCCGCGTTGCCATATCCCGCTACGCCTGCGTCGCCGTCATAGTCTGC
AAAAATCTTGGGCGGCGCTGTTAGCGTCAATCGTTTTATTGTTACCTGCCAACCTGTTGCCTATTTCTAT
CATTTATCTGAACGGAGGACGGCAGGAAGATACAATTCTTTCCGGAATTATGTCGCTGGCAAGTAGCAAC
ATTGCGGTTGCAGGAATCGTGTTTATCGCCAGTATTCTGGTCCCGTTTACTAAAGTGATCGTCATGTTCA
CTTTACTGTTGAGCATTCATTTTAAATCTCAGCAAGGTTTACGCACACGCATTCTGTTACTGCGGATGGT
GACCTGGATTGGTCGCTGGTCGATGCTCGACCTGTTTGTCATATCTTTAACCATGTCGCTGATTAATCGC
GATCAGATCCTCGCTTTTACTATGGGACCGGCTGCGTTTTATTTCGGCGCAGCGGTAATTTTGACTATTC
TTGCTGTGGAATGGCTGGACAGCCGCTTACTTTGGGATGCACATGAGTCAGGAAACGCCCGCTTCGACGA
CTGAAGCGCAGATTAAAAATAAACGCCGTATCTCACCTTTCTGGCTGCTGCCGTTCATCGCGCTAATGAT
TGCCAGTTGGCTGATTTGGGACAGTTATCAGGACCGGGGTAATACCGTCACCATCGACTTTATGTCGGCG
GATGGTATTGTTCCAGGCCGTACGCCTGTTCGTTATCAGGGCGTTGAAGTCGGAACAGTGCAGGATATCA
GCCTCAGCGACGATCTTCGTAAGATTGAAGTCAAGGTCAGCATCAAGTCCGATATGAAAGATGCGCTGCG
CGAAGAGACTCAGTTCTGGCTGGTGACGCCAAAAGCATCGTTGGCAGGTGTCTCCGGGCTGGACGCCCTC
GTCGGTGGGAACTATATCGGCATGATGCCGGGTAAAGGTAAAGAGCAGGATCACTTTGTCGCACTCGATA
CCCAACCGAAATATCGGCTGGACAATGGCGATCTGATGATCCACCTGCAAGCCCCCGATCTCGGTTCGCT
GAACAGCGGTTCATTGGTCTATTTCCGCAAGATCCCGGTGGGAAAAGTCTACGACTATGCCATCAATCCC
AACAAGCAAGGCGTGGTGATTGATGTCCTGATCGAGCGGCGTTTTACCGATCTGGTGAAAAAAGGTAGCC
GTTTCTGGAACGTTTCCGGCGTTGATGCCAACGTCAGTATCAGTGGCGCGAAGGTGAAACTGGAAAGCCT
GGCGGCACTGGTTAACGGTGCGATTGCCTTCGATTCACCAGAAGAGTCGAAACCTGCCGAGGCGGAAGAT
ACCTTTGGTCTGTATGAAGATCTGGCCCACAGCCAGCGTGGCGTAATAATAAAACTGGAACTGCCGAGTG
GGGCCGGATTAACCGCCGACTCGACGCCGTTAATGTATCAGGGGCTGGAAGTCGGACAGCTGACTAAACT
GGATTTAAATCCTGGTGGTAAAGTCACAGGGGAAATGACCGTTGATCCCAGCGTCGTTACCCTGCTTCGT
GAAAATACCCGCATCGAATTACGCAACCCGAAATTATCCCTTAGCGATGCTAATCTCAGCGCCCTGCTGA
CCGGCAAAACCTTCGAGCTGGTGCCCGGCGATGGCGAGCCACGCAAAGAGTTCGTTGTTGTGCCAGGCGA
AAAAGCACTGCTGCATGAACCTGATGTTCTGACGCTGACCCTGACCGCGCCGGAAAGTTACGGTATTGAT
GCGGGTCAGCCGCTCATTCTTCACGGCGTGCAGGTAGGCCAGGTTATCGATCGTAAACTCACCAGCAAAG
GCGTCACCTTTACCGTCGCCATCGAGCCTCAGCATCGCGAACTGGTAAAAGGCGATAGCAAATTTGTCGT
CAACAGCCGTGTCGATGTGAAGGTGGGGCTGGATGGCGTTGAGTTTCTCGGTGCCAGCGCCTCAGAATGG
ATCAATGGCGGGATACGTATTCTGCCGGGCGATAAAGGTGAGATGAAAGCCAGCTATCCACTGTATGCCA
ATTTGGAAAAAGCGCTGGAGAACAGCCTTAGCGATTTACCCACCACAACCGTGAGTTTGAGTGCAGAGAC
GCTGCCGGATGTGCAGGCAGGATCGGTAGTGCTGTACCGTAAATTTGAAGTTGGTGAAGTGATTACCGTG
CGTCCGCGAGCTAACGCGTTTGATATCGATCTGCATATTAAGCCGGAGTATCGCAACCTTCTGACCAGCA
ATAGCGTGTTCTGGGCAGAAGGCGGGGCGAAAGTTCAGCTGAATGGTAGTGGTCTGACCGTACAGGCATC
CCCGCTCTCCAGAGCATTAAAGGGAGCCATTAGCTTCGACAACCTCAGCGGTGCCAGCGCCAGTCAGCGT
AAAGGCGATAAGCGTATTCTGTATGCTTCCGAAACAGCGGCCCGTGCGGTTGGCGGGCAGATTACGCTTC
ACGCTTTCGATGCCGGAAAACTGGCGGTCGGGATGCCAATTCGCTATCTCGGTATTGATATCGGGCAAAT
CCAGACGCTGGATCTGATTACCGCACGCAATGAAGTACAGGCAAAGGCGGTACTTTACCCGGAATATGTC
CAGACCTTTGCTCGCGGTGGTACGCGCTTCTCAGTGGTCACACCGCAAATTTCGGCAGCTGGCGTTGAGC
ATCTTGATACTATCCTCCAGCCGTATATCAACGTCGAACCAGGCCGGGGCAATCCTCGCCGCGACTTTGA
ATTACAAGAGGCCACCATTACTGATTCGCGTTACCTGGATGGCTTAAGCATTATTGTTGAAGCGCCGGAA
GCCGGTTCGTTAGGCATCGGTACGCCTGTGCTGTTCCGTGGTCTGGAAGTCGGTACGGTTACAGGAATGA
CGCTGGGGACATTGTCAGATCGCGTGATGATTGCGATGCGCATCAGTAAACGCTATCAACACCTGGTGCG
TAACAATTCCGTCTTCTGGTTGGCATCGGGTTACAGTCTGGACTTTGGTCTGACGGGCGGCGTAGTGAAA
ACCGGCACCTTTAACCAGTTTATCCGTGGCGGCATCGCCTTCGCCACGCCTCCGGGTACGCCACTGGCAC
CGAAAGCCCAGGAAGGCAAACACTTCCTGTTGCAGGAAAGTGAACCGAAAGAGTGGCGTGAATGGGGAAC
TGCGCTTCCCAAATAAGGTACCAAATTCCAGAAAAGAGACGCTGAAAAGCGTCTTTTTTCGTTTTGGTCC
TGGTCTGAGGAATGGTTGTAAGCTTGGCTGTTTTGGCGGATGAGAGAAGATTTTCAGCCTGATACAGATT
AAATCAGAACGCAGAAGCGGTCTGATAAAACAGAATTTGCCTGGCGGCAGTAGCGCGGTGGTCCCACCTG
ACCCCATGCCGAACTCAGAAGTGAAACGCCGTAGCGCCGATGGTAGTGTGGGGTCTCCCCATGCGAGAGT
AGGGAACTGCCAGGCATCAAATAAAACGAAAGGCTCAGTCGAAAGACTGGGCCTTTCGTTTTATCTGTTG
TTTGTCGGTGAACGCTCTCCTGAGTAGGACAAATCCGCCGGGAGCGGATTTGAACGTTGCGAAGCAACGG
CCCGGAGGGTGGCGGGCAGGACGCCCGCCATAAACTGCCAGGCATCAAATTAAGCAGAAGGCCATCCTGA
CGGATGGCCTTTTTGCGTTTCTACAAACTCTTTTGTTTATTTTTCTAAATACATTCAAATATGTATCCGC
TCATGAGACAATAACCCTGATAAATGCTTCAATAATATTGAAAAAGGAAGAGTATGAGTATTCAACATTT
CCGTGTCGCCCTTATTCCCTTTTTTGCGGCATTTTGCCTTCCTGTTTTTGCTCACCCAGAAACGCTGGTG
AAAGTAAAAGATGCTGAAGATCAGTTGGGTGCACGAGTGGGTTACATCGAACTGGATCTCAACAGCGGTA
AGATCCTTGAGAGTTTTCGCCCCGAAGAACGTTTTCCAATGATGAGCACTTTTAAAGTTCTGCTATGTGG
CGCGGTATTATCCCGTGTTGACGCCGGGCAAGAGCAACTCGGTCGCCGCATACACTATTCTCAGAATGAC
TTGGTTGAGTACTCACCAGTCACAGAAAAGCATCTTACGGATGGCATGACAGTAAGAGAATTATGCAGTG
CTGCCATAACCATGAGTGATAACACTGCGGCCAACTTACTTCTGACAACGATCGGAGGACCGAAGGAGCT
AACCGCTTTTTTGCACAACATGGGGGATCATGTAACTCGCCTTGATCGTTGGGAACCGGAGCTGAATGAA
GCCATACCAAACGACGAGCGTGACACCACGATGCCTGCAGCAATGGCAACAACGTTGCGCAAACTATTAA
CTGGCGAACTACTTACTCTAGCTTCCCGGCAACAATTAATAGACTGGATGGAGGCGGATAAAGTTGCAGG
ACCACTTCTGCGCTCGGCCCTTCCGGCTGGCTGGTTTATTGCTGATAAATCTGGAGCCGGTGAGCGTGGG
TCTCGCGGTATCATTGCAGCACTGGGGCCAGATGGTAAGCCCTCCCGTATCGTAGTTATCTACACGACGG
GGAGTCAGGCAACTATGGATGAACGAAATAGACAGATCGCTGAGATAGGTGCCTCACTGATTAAGCATTG
GTAACTGTCAGACCAAGTTTACTCATATATACTTTAGATTGATT
[125 nt withheld, positions 5785-5909]
C
[141 nt withheld, positions 5911-6051]
CCTTTGACGTTGGAGTCCACGTTCTTT
[37 nt withheld, positions 6079-6115]
ACCCTATCTCGGGCTATTCTTTTGATTTATAAGGGATTTTGCCGATTTCGGCCTATTGGTTAAAAAATGA
GCTGATTTAACAAAAATTTAACGCGAATTTTAACAAAATATTAACGTTTACAATTTAAAAGGATCTAGGT
GAAGATCCTTTTTGATAATCTCATGACCAAAATCCCTTAACGTGAGTTTTCGTTCCACTGAGCGTCAGAC
CCCGTAGAAAAGATCAAAGGATCTTCTTGAGATCCTTTTTTTCTGCGCGTAATCTGCTGCTTGCAAACAA
AAAAACCACCGCTACCAGCGGTGGTTTGTTTGCCGGATCAAGAGCTACCAACTCTTTTTCCGAAGGTAAC
TGGCTCAGCAGAGCGCAGATACCAAATACTGTCCTTCTAGTGTAGCCGTAGTTAGGCCACCACTTCAAGA
ACTCTGTAGCACCGCCTACATACCTCGCTCTGCTAATCCTGTTACCAGTGGCTGCTGCCAGTGGCGATAA
GTCGTGTCTTACCGGGTTGGACTCAAGACGATAGTTACCGGATAAGGCGCAGCGGTCGGGCTGAACGGGG
GGTTCGTGCACACAGCCCAGCTTGGAGCGAACGACCTACACCGAACTGAGATACCTACAGCGTGAGCTAT
GAGAAAGCGCCACGCTTCCCGAAGGGAGAAAGGCGGACAGGTATCCGGTAAGCGGCAGGGTCGGAACAGG
AGAGCGCACGAGGGAGCTTCCAGGGGGAAACGCCTGGTATCTTTATAGTCCTGTCGGGTTTCGCCACCTC
TGACTTGAGCGTCGATTTTTGTGATGCTCGTCAGGGGGGCGGAGCCTATGGAAAAACGCCAGCAACGCGG
CCTTTTTACGGTTCCTGGCCTTTTGCTGGCCTTTTGCTCACATGTTCTTTCCTGCGTTATCCCCTGATTC
TGTGGATAACCGTATTACCGCCTTTGAGTGAGCTGATACCGCTCGCCGCAGCCGAACGACCGAGCGCAGC
GAGTCAGTGAGCGAGGAAGCGGAAGAGCGCCTGATGCGGTATTTTCTCCTTACGCATCTGTGCGGTATTT
CACACCGCATAGGGTCATGGCTGCGCCCCGACACCCGCCAACACCCGCTGACGCGCCCTGACGGGCTTGT
CTGCTCCCGGCATCCGCTTACAGACAAGCTGTGACCGTCTCCGGGAGCTGCATGTGTCAGAGGTTTTCAC
CGTCATCACCGAAACGCGCGAGGCAGAAGGAGATGGCGCCCAACAGTCCCCCGGCCACGGGGCCTGCCAC
CATACCCACGCCGAAACAAGCGCTCATGAGCCCGAAGTGGCGAGCCCGATCTTCCCCATCGGTGATGTCG
GCGATATAGGCGCCAGCAACCGCACCTGTGGCGCCGGTGATGCCGGCCACGATGCGTCCGGCGTAGAGGA
TCTGCTCATGTTTGACAGCTTATCATCGATGCATAATGTGCCTGTCAAATGGACGAAGCAGGGATTCTGC
AAACCCTATGCTACTCCGTCAAGCCGTCAATTGTCTGATTCGTTACCAATTATGACAACTTGACGGCTAC
ATCATTCACTTTTTCTTCACAACCGGCACGGAACTCGCTCGGGCTGGCCCCGGTGCATTTTTTAAATACC
CGCGAGAAATAGAGTTGATCGTCAAAACCAACATTGCGACCGACGGTGGCGATAGGCATCCGGGTGGTGC
TCAAAAGCAGCTTCGCCTGGCTGATACGTTGGTCCTCGCGCCAGCTTAAGACGCTAATCCCTAACTGCTG
GCGGAAAAGATGTGACAGACGCGACGGCGACAAGCAAACATGCTGTGCGACGCTGGCGATATCAAAATTG
CTGTCTGCCAGGTGATCGCTGATGTACTGACAAGCCTCGCGTACCCGATTATCCATCGGTGGATGGAGCG
ACTCGTTAATCGCTTCCATGCGCCGCAGTAACAATTGCTCAAGCAGATTTATCGCCAGCAGCTCCGAATA
GCGCCCTTCCCCTTGCCCGGCGTTAATGATTTGCCCAAACAGGTCGCTGAAATGCGGCTGGTGCGCTTCA
TCCGGGCGAAAGAACCCCGTATTGGCAAATATTGACGGCCAGTTAAGCCATTCATGCCAGTAGGCGCGCG
GACGAAAGTAAACCCACTGGTGATACCATTCGCGAGCCTCCGGATGACGACCGTAGTGATGAATCTCTCC
TGGCGGGAACAGCAAAATATCACCCGGTCGGCAAACAAATTCTCGTCCCTGATTTTTCACCACCCCCTGA
CCGCGAATGGTGAGATTGAGAATATAACCTTTCATTCCCAGCGGTCGGTCGATAAAAAAATCGAGATAAC
CGTTGGCCTCAATCGGCGTTAAACCCGCCACCAGATGGGCATTAAACGAGTATCCCGGCAGCAGGGGATC
ATTTTGCGCTTCAGCCATACTTTTCATACTCCCGC
